>Addgene plasmid #48621 | pFUSB4_TTTC | depositor full sequence | sequence record 70321 | Full Sequence
ATGTTTTCCCAGTCACGACGTTGTAAAACGACGGCCAGTCTTAAGCGTCTCATGGCCTGACCCCGGACCA
AGTGGTGGCCTATCGCCAGCAACGGTGGCGGCAAGCAAGCGCTCGAAACGGTGCAGCGGCTGTTGCCGGT
GCTGTGCCAGGACCATGGCCTGACCCCGGACCAAGTGGTGGCTATCGCCAGCAACGGTGGCGGCAAGCAA
GCGCTCGAAACGGTGCAGCGGCTGTTGCCGGTGCTGTGCCAGGACCATGGCCTGACCCCGGACCAAGTGG
TGGCTATCGCCAGCAACGGTGGCGGCAAGCAAGCGCTCGAAACGGTGCAGCGGCTGTTGCCGGTGCTGTG
CCAGGACCATGGCCTGACTCCGGACCAAGTGGTGGCTATCGCCAGCCACGATGGCGGCAAGCAAGCGCTC
GAAACGGTGCAGCGGCTGTTGCCGGTGCTGTGCCAGGACCATGGCCTGACCCCGGACCAAGTGGTGGCTA
TCGAGACGTCTAGACCAGCCAGGACAGAAATGCCTCGACTTCGCTGCTACCCAAGGTTGCCGGGTGACGC
ACACCGTGGAAACGGATGAAGGCACGAACCCAGTGGACATAAGCCTGTTCGGTTCGTAAGCTGTAATGCA
AGTAGCGTATGCGCTCACGCAACTGGTCCAGAACCTTGACCGAACGCAGCGGTGGTAACGGCGCAGTGGC
GGTTTTCATGGCTTGTTATGACTGTTTTTTTGGGGTACAGTCTATGCCTCGGGCATCCAAGCAGCAAGCG
CGTTACGCCGTGGGTCGATGTTTGATGTTATGGAGCAGCAACGATGTTACGCAGCAGGGCAGTCGCCCTA
AAACAAAGTTAAACATTATGAGGGAAGCGGTGATCGCCGAAGTATCGACTCAACTATCAGAGGTAGTTGG
CGTCATCGAGCGCCATCTCGAACCGACGTTGCTGGCCGTACATTTGTACGGCTCCGCAGTGGATGGCGGC
CTGAAGCCACACAGTGATATTGATTTGCTGGTTACGGTGACCGTAAGGCTTGATGAAACAACGCGGCGAG
CTTTGATCAACGACCTTTTGGAAACTTCGGCTTCCCCTGGAGAGAGCGAGATTCTCCGCGCTGTAGAAGT
CACCATTGTTGTGCACGACGACATCATTCCGTGGCGTTATCCAGCTAAGCGCGAACTGCAATTTGGAGAA
TGGCAGCGCAATGACATTCTTGCAGGTATCTTCGAGCCAGCCACGATCGACATTGATCTGGCTATCTTGC
TGACAAAAGCAAGAGAACATAGCGTTGCCTTGGTAGGTCCAGCGGCGGAGGAACTCTTTGATCCGGTTCC
TGAACAGGATCTATTTGAGGCGCTAAATGAAACCTTAACGCTATGGAACTCGCCGCCCGACTGGGCTGGC
GATGAGCGAAATGTAGTGCTTACGTTGTCCCGCATTTGGTACAGCGCAGTAACCGGCAAAATCGCGCCGA
AGGATGTCGCTGCCGACTGGGCAATGGAGCGCCTGCCGGCCCAGTATCAGCCCGTCATACTTGAAGCTAG
ACAGGCTTATCTTGGACAAGAAGAAGATCGCTTGGCCTCGCGCGCAGATCAGTTGGAAGAATTTGTCCAC
TACGTGAAAGGCGAGATCACCAAGGTAGTCGGCAAATAACCCTCGAGCCACCCATGACCAAAATCCCTTA
ACGTGAGTTACGCGTCGTTCCACTGAGCGTCAGACCCCGTAGAAAAGATCAAAGGATCTTCTTGAGATCC
TTTTTTTCTGCGCGTAATCTGCTGCTTGCAAACAAAAAAACCACCGCTACCAGCGGTGGTTTGTTTGCCG
GATCAAGAGCTACCAACTCTTTTTCCGAAGGTAACTGGCTTCAGCAGAGCGCAGATACCAAATACTGTCC
TTCTAGTGTAGCCGTAGTTAGGCCACCACTTCAAGAACTCTGTAGCACCGCCTACATACCTCGCTCTGCT
AATCCTGTTACCAGTGGCTGCTGCCAGTGGCGATAAGTCGTGTCTTACCGGGTTGGACTCAAGACGATAG
TTACCGGATAAGGCGCAGCGGTCGGGCTGAACGGGGGGTTCGTGCACACAGCCCAGCTTGGAGCGAACGA
CCTACACCGAACTGAGATACCTACAGCGTGAGCATTGAGAAAGCGCCACGCTTCCCGAAGGGAGAAAGGC
GGACAGGTATCCGGTAAGCGGCAGGGTCGGAACAGGAGAGCGCACGAGGGAGCTTCCAGGGGGAAACGCC
TGGTATCTTTATAGTCCTGTCGGGTTTCGCCACCTCTGACTTGAGCGTCGATTTTTGTGATGCTCGTCAG
GGGGGCGGAGCCTATGGAAAAACGCCAGCAACGCGGCCTTTTTACGGTTCCTGGCCTTTTGCTGGCCTTT
TGCTCACATGTTCTTTCCTGCGTTATCCCCTGATTCTGTGGATAACCGTATTACCGCCTTTGAGTGAGCT
GATACCGCTCGCCGCAGCCGAACGACCGAGCGCAGCGAGTCAGTGAGCGAGGAAGCGGAAGAGCGCCCAA
TACGCAAACCGCCTCTCCCCGCGCGTTGGCCGATTCATTAATGCAGCTGGCACGACAGGTTTCCCGACTG
GAAAGCGGGCAGTGAGCGCAACGCAATTAATACGCGTACCGCTAGCCAGGAAGAGTTTGTAGAAACGCAA
AAAGGCCATCCGTCAGGATGGCCTTCTGCTTAGTTTGATGCCTGGCAGTTTATGGCGGGCGTCCTGCCCG
CCACCCTCCGGGCCGTTGCTTCACAACGTTCAAATCCGCTCCCGGCGGATTTGTCCTACTCAGGAGAGCG
TTCACCGACAAACAACAGATAAAACGAAAGGCCCAGTCTTCCGACTGAGCCTTTCGTTTTATTTGATGCC
TGGCAGTTCCCTACTCTCGCGTTAACGCTAGCATGG
Features (pLannotate 1.2.2; 8 found; start..end, strand, type, name):
      3..39      -  CDS            lacZα (fragment): LacZα fragment of β-galactosidase; lacZ fragment
    596..619     +  promoter       Pc promoter (fragment): intI1 (promoter lies within the coding sequence); class 1 integron promoter
    795..851     +  CDS            GmR (fragment): gentamycin acetyltransferase; aacC1; confers resistance to gentamycin
    858..1649    +  CDS            SmR: aminoglycoside adenylyltransferase (Murphy, 1985); aadA; confers resistance to spectinomycin and streptomycin
   1742..2330    +  rep_origin     ori: high-copy-number ColE1/pMB1/pBR322/pUC origin of replication
   2513..2605    +  CDS            lacI (fragment): lac repressor; lacI; The lac repressor binds to the lac operator to inhibit transcription in E. coli. This inhibition can be relieved by adding lactose or isopropyl-β-D-thiogalactopyranoside (IPTG).
   2660..2687    -  terminator     rrnB T2 terminator: transcription terminator T2 from the E. coli rrnB gene
   2819..2862    +  terminator     rrnB T1 terminator: Escherichia coli rrnB; transcription terminator T1 from the E. coli rrnB gene
