[The description below was written by a language model from this plasmid's Addgene catalogue record and pLannotate feature annotations shown in this document.]
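Description:
pFUSB4_TTTC is a small (about 2.9 kb) bacterial intermediate-array plasmid from a Golden Gate TALEN assembly system. It is built on the pFUS_B4 backbone and carries a pre-assembled block of four synthetic TAL effector repeats. The repeat-variable diresidues (RVDs) are NG NG NG HD, which under the standard TALE code recognise the bases T-T-T-C, hence the name. Although the catalogue lists the vector type as "Mammalian Expression, TALEN", the annotated features include no eukaryotic promoter, polyadenylation signal or nuclease domain. The plasmid is therefore best understood as a cloning module rather than an expression construct in its own right.

The plasmid replicates in E. coli from a high-copy ColE1/pUC-type origin. Selection is with spectinomycin through an aadA (SmR) aminoglycoside adenylyltransferase gene, which lies downstream of a fragment of the class 1 integron Pc promoter and a remnant of a gentamicin acetyltransferase gene. Short leftover pieces of lacZα and lacI are also present, together with the rrnB T1 and T2 terminators. The lacZα remnant is consistent with a blue/white screening cassette having been replaced when the repeats were inserted, though the record does not say this. The automated annotation does not mark the TALE repeat array itself; it presumably lies in the unannotated stretch of the sequence.

The associated publication describes a simplified 15-RVD GoldyTALEN design for in vivo genome engineering. Within that approach, a ready-made four-repeat module like this one would be combined with other repeat arrays in a further Golden Gate reaction and placed into a TALEN scaffold vector to complete a custom DNA-binding domain. This shortens the assembly of nucleases for targeted mutagenesis.
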