Addgene plasmid #48621: pFUSB4_TTTC
Depositing lab: Stephen Ekker. Depositing organization: Mayo Foundation for Medical Education and Research. Publication: High Efficiency In Vivo Genome Engineering with a Simplified 15-RVD GoldyTALEN Design. Ma AC, Lee HB, Clark KJ, Ekker SC. PLoS One. 2013 May 29;8(5):e65259. doi: 10.1371/journal.pone.0065259. Print 2013. PubMed 23734242.
Backbone
  Vector backbone: pFUS_B4
  Vector type: Mammalian Expression, TALEN
Growth in bacteria
  Bacterial resistance: Spectinomycin, 50 μg/mL
  Growth temperature: 37°C
  Growth strain: Top10
  Copy number: Unknown
Gene/Insert
  Gene/Insert name: RVD sequence: NG NG NG HD
  Species: Synthetic
  Cloning method: Unknown
  Sequencing primers: 5′ ttgatgcctggcagttccct; 3′ cgaaccgaacaggcttatgt
Terms and licenses: Academic/Nonprofit Terms; Industry Terms: Not Available to Industry
Depositor comments: Plasmid was created using Golden Gate cloning.
How to cite: pFUSB4_TTTC was a gift from Stephen Ekker (Addgene plasmid # 48621 ; http://n2t.net/addgene:48621 ; RRID:Addgene_48621)
