>Addgene plasmid #48621 | pFUSB4_TTTC | addgene partial sequence | sequence record 71392 | pCR8_F1 5'-ttgatgcctggcagttccct-3'
TCACGACGTTGTAAAACGACGGCCAGTCTTAAGCGTCTCATGGCCTGACCCCGGACCAAGTGGTGGCTAT
CGCCAGCAACGGTGGCGGCAAGCAAGCGCTCGAAACGGTGCAGCGGCTGTTGCCGGTGCTGTGCCAGGAC
CATGGCCTGACCCCGGACCAAGTGGTGGCTATCGCCAGCAACGGTGGCGGCAAGCAAGCGCTCGAAACGG
TGCAGCGGCTGTTGCCGGTGCTGTGCCAGGACCATGGCCTGACCCCGGACCAAGTGGTGGCTATCGCCAG
CAACGGTGGCGGCAAGCAAGCGCTCGAAACGGTGCAGCGGCTGTTGCCGGTGCTGTGCCAGGACCATGGC
CTGACTCCGGACCAAGTGGTGGCTATCGCCAGCCACGATGGCGGCAAGCAAGCGCTCGAAACGGTGCAGC
GGCTGTTGCCGGTGCTGTGCCAGGACCATGGCCTGACCCCGGACCAAGTGGTGGCTATCGAGACGTCTAG
ACCAGCCAGGACAGAAATGCCTCGACTTCGCTGCTACCCAAGGTTGCCGGGTGACGCACACCGTGGAAAC
GGATGAAGGCACGAACCCAGTGGACATAAGCCTGTTCGGTTCGTAAGCTGTAATGCAAGTAGCGTATGCG
CTCACGCAACTGGTCCAGAACCTTGACCGAACGCAGCGGTGGTAACGGCGCAGTGGCGGTTTTCATGGCT
TGTTATGACTGTTTTTTTGGGGTACAGTCTATGCCTCGGGCATCCAAGCAGCAAGCGCGTTACGCCGTGG
GTCGATGTTTGATGTTATGGAGCAGCAACGATGTTACGCAGCAGGGCAGTCGCCCTAAAACAAAGTT
